Addgene plasmid #124708: pCfB3236
Purpose: Expresses pTEF2-mKate2-tIDP1 and pTRX2_5xUAS-yEGFP-tCYC1 in yeast from plasdmid pRS416
Depositing lab: Michael Jensen. Depositing organization: Danmarks Tekniske Universitet. Publication: Engineering an NADPH/NADP(+) Redox Biosensor in Yeast. Zhang J, Sonnenschein N, Pihl TP, Pedersen KR, Jensen MK, Keasling JD. ACS Synth Biol. 2016 Dec 16;5(12):1546-1556. doi: 10.1021/acssynbio.6b00135. Epub 2016 Jul 25. PubMed 27419466.
Backbone
  Vector backbone: pRS416
  Selectable markers: URA3
Growth in bacteria
  Bacterial resistance: Ampicillin, 100 μg/mL
  Growth temperature: 37°C
  Growth strain: DH5alpha
  Copy number: High Copy
Gene/Insert
  Gene/Insert name: yEGFP
  Promoter: pTRX2_5xUAS
  Cloning method: Ligation Independent Cloning
  Sequencing primers: 5′ ATCTGTCAU AAAACA ATGTCTAAAGGTGAAGAA; 3′ CACGCGAU TTATTTGTACAATTCATCC
Terms and licenses: Academic/Nonprofit Terms; Industry Terms: Not Available to Industry
How to cite: pCfB3236 was a gift from Michael Jensen (Addgene plasmid # 124708 ; http://n2t.net/addgene:124708 ; RRID:Addgene_124708)
