[The description below was written by a language model from this plasmid's Addgene catalogue record and pLannotate feature annotations shown in this document.]
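Description:
pCfB3236 is a yeast–E. coli shuttle plasmid built on the pRS416 backbone, a centromeric vector for Saccharomyces cerevisiae. The CEN6/ARS element supports stable, low-copy maintenance in yeast, with selection through the URA3 auxotrophic marker, which is also counterselectable with 5-FOA. In E. coli the plasmid replicates from a high-copy ColE1/pUC-type origin under ampicillin selection (AmpR). The usual pBluescript-derived remnants are present as well: an f1 origin, lacZα and lac promoter/operator fragments, and flanking T7 and T3 promoters.

The payload is a dual-fluorescence reporter arrangement of two divergently oriented cassettes. The sensing cassette places yeast-enhanced GFP (annotated as GFPmut3, followed by a CYC1 terminator) under a TRX2 promoter variant described as carrying 5xUAS elements. The second cassette, on the opposite strand, expresses the red fluorescent protein mKate2 from the TEF2 promoter with the IDP1 terminator, according to the catalogue. Neither promoter is annotated in the feature table, but unannotated stretches upstream of each coding sequence are consistent with them. The small PEX19 fragment annotated just downstream of the mKate2 coding sequence probably reflects genomic sequence carried along with the terminator, though the record does not say so. An ADH1 terminator also lies near the cloning site. The insert was assembled by ligation-independent cloning.

The associated publication concerns an NADPH/NADP+ redox biosensor in yeast, which suggests that GFP output from the engineered TRX2 promoter serves as the redox-responsive signal. On that reading, mKate2 from the TEF2 promoter would plausibly act as an internal reference for normalising expression or plasmid-copy variation between cells, although the record does not explicitly state this role.
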