Features (pLannotate 1.2.2; 23 found; start..end, strand, type, name):
    211..1014    +  CDS            URA3: orotidine-5'-phosphate decarboxylase, required for uracil biosynthesis; S. cerevisiae URA3; yeast auxotrophic marker, counterselectable with 5-fluoroorotic acid (5-FOA)
   1093..1144    +  misc_feature   bom (fragment): basis of mobility region from pBR322
   1172..1600    -  rep_origin     f1 ori (sequence partly withheld): f1 bacteriophage origin of replication; arrow indicates direction of (+) strand synthesis
   1604..1759    -  CDS            lacZα (fragment): LacZα fragment of β-galactosidase; lacZ fragment
   1767..1785    +  promoter       T7 promoter: promoter for bacteriophage T7 RNA polymerase
   1794..1814    -  misc_feature   MCS (fragment): pBluescript multiple cloning site
   1814..1979    -  terminator     ADH1 terminator: S. cerevisiae ADH1; transcription terminator for the S. cerevisiae alcohol dehydrogenase 1 (ADH1) gene
   2895..3608    +  CDS            GFPmut3: GFPmut3 is a basic (constitutively fluorescent) green fluorescent protein published in 1996, derived from Aequorea victoria. It is reported to be a very rapidly-maturing weak dimer.
   3625..3796    +  terminator     CYC1 terminator (fragment): S. cerevisiae CYC1; transcription terminator for CYC1
   3805..3924    +  CDS            PEX19 (fragment): PEX19_YEAST - Also known as PAS12. Experimental evidence at protein level: Swiss-Prot protein existence level 1. Required for proper post-translational import and stabilization of peroxisomal membrane proteins (PMPs). Acts as a cytosolic import receptor for PMPs and delivers them to the docking factor PEX3 at the peroxisomal membrane for subsequent insertion into the membrane. Acts as a chaperone in stabilizing or maintaining PMPs in the lipid bilayer. Directs PEX17, a peripheral component of the peroxisomal matrix protein translocation machinery, to peroxisomes. Stabilizes VPS1, a protein req
   4064..4759    -  CDS            mKate2: mKate2 is a basic (constitutively fluorescent) red fluorescent protein published in 2009, derived from Entacmaea quadricolor. It is reported to be a rapidly-maturing monomer with moderate acid sensitivity.
   5347..5365    -  promoter       T3 promoter: promoter for bacteriophage T3 RNA polymerase
   5410..5426    -  protein_bind   lac operator: The lac repressor binds to the lac operator to inhibit transcription in E. coli. This inhibition can be relieved by adding lactose or isopropyl-β-D-thiogalactopyranoside (IPTG). lac repressor encoded by lacI
   5434..5464    -  promoter       lac promoter: promoter for the E. coli lac operon
   5479..5500    -  protein_bind   CAP binding site: CAP binding activates transcription in the presence of cAMP. E. coli catabolite activator protein
   5513..5605    -  CDS            lacI (fragment): lac repressor; lacI; The lac repressor binds to the lac operator to inhibit transcription in E. coli. This inhibition can be relieved by adding lactose or isopropyl-β-D-thiogalactopyranoside (IPTG).
   5788..6376    -  rep_origin     ori: high-copy-number ColE1/pMB1/pBR322/pUC origin of replication
   6547..7407    -  CDS            AmpR: β-lactamase; bla; confers resistance to ampicillin, carbenicillin, and related antibiotics
   7408..7512    -  promoter       AmpR promoter: bla
   7549..8052    +  misc_feature   CEN/ARS: S. cerevisiae CEN6 centromere fused to an autonomously replicating sequence
   8120..8155    +  CDS            rop (fragment): Rop protein, which maintains plasmids at low copy number; rop
   8257..8306    +  misc_feature   bom (fragment): basis of mobility region from pBR322
   8314..210     +  promoter       URA3 promoter (across the origin): S. cerevisiae URA3
>Addgene plasmid #124708 | pCfB3236 | addgene full sequence | sequence record 245796 | Addgene NGS Result
TCATCATTTTTTTTTTATTCTTTTTTTTGATTTCGGTTTCCTTGAAATTTTTTTGATTCGGTAATCTCCG
AACAGAAGGAAGAACGAAGGAAGGAGCACAGACTTAGATTGGTATATATACGCATATGTAGTGTTGAAGA
AACATGAAATTGCCCAGTATTCTTAACCCAACTGCACAGAACAAAAACCTGCAGGAAACGAAGATAAATC
ATGTCGAAAGCTACATATAAGGAACGTGCTGCTACTCATCCTAGTCCTGTTGCTGCCAAGCTATTTAATA
TCATGCACGAAAAGCAAACAAACTTGTGTGCTTCATTGGATGTTCGTACCACCAAGGAATTACTGGAGTT
AGTTGAAGCATTAGGTCCCAAAATTTGTTTACTAAAAACACATGTGGATATCTTGACTGATTTTTCCATG
GAGGGCACAGTTAAGCCGCTAAAGGCATTATCCGCCAAGTACAATTTTTTACTCTTCGAAGACAGAAAAT
TTGCTGACATTGGTAATACAGTCAAATTGCAGTACTCTGCGGGTGTATACAGAATAGCAGAATGGGCAGA
CATTACGAATGCACACGGTGTGGTGGGCCCAGGTATTGTTAGCGGTTTGAAGCAGGCGGCAGAAGAAGTA
ACAAAGGAACCTAGAGGCCTTTTGATGTTAGCAGAATTGTCATGCAAGGGCTCCCTATCTACTGGAGAAT
ATACTAAGGGTACTGTTGACATTGCGAAGAGCGACAAAGATTTTGTTATCGGCTTTATTGCTCAAAGAGA
CATGGGTGGAAGAGATGAAGGTTACGATTGGTTGATTATGACACCCGGTGTGGGTTTAGATGACAAGGGA
GACGCATTGGGTCAACAGTATAGAACCGTGGATGATGTGGTCTCTACAGGATCTGACATTATTATTGTTG
GAAGAGGACTATTTGCAAAGGGAAGGGATGCTAAGGTAGAGGGTGAACGTTACAGAAAAGCAGGCTGGGA
AGCATATTTGAGAAGATGCGGCCAGCAAAACTAAAAAACTGTATTATAAGTAAATGCATGTATACTAAAC
TCACAAATTAGAGCTTCAATTTAATTATATCAGTTATTACCCTATGCGGTGTGAAATACCGCACAGATGC
GTAAGGAGAAAATACCGCATCAGGAAATTGTAAGCGTTAATATTTTGTTAAAATTCGCGTTAAATTTTTG
TTAAATCAGCTCATTTTTTAACCAATAGGCCGAAATCGGCAAAATCCCTTATAAATCAAAAGAATAGACC
GAGATAGGGT
[37 nt withheld, positions 1271-1307]
AAAGAACGTGGACTCCAACGTCAAAGG
[49 nt withheld, positions 1335-1383]
T
[91 nt withheld, positions 1385-1475]
G
[124 nt withheld, positions 1477-1600]
CCATTCGCCATTCAGGCTGCGCAACTGTTGGGAAGGGCGATCGGTGCGGGCCTCTTCGCTATTACGCCAG
CTGGCGAAAGGGGGATGTGCTGCAAGGCGATTAAGTTGGGTAACGCCAGGGTTTTCCCAGTCACGACGTT
GTAAAACGACGGCCAGTGAGCGCGCGTAATACGACTCACTATAGGGCGAATTGGGTACCGGGCCCCCCCT
CGAGAGCGACCTCATGCTATACCTGAGAAAGCAACCTGACCTACAGGAAAGAGTTACTCAAGAATAAGAA
TTTTCGTTTTAAAACCTAAGAGTCACTTTAAAATTTGTATACACTTATTTTTTTTATAACTTATTTAATA
ATAAAAATCATAAATCATAAGAAATTCGCTTATTTAGAAGTGTCAACAACGTATCTACCAACGGAATGCG
TGCGATCTTGAGTGCCAGTGAATATTAAGTAATCATCAAAGTATATGTGTAATTGTTTATACTCTTAGTA
AAGGATGCTCCCTACAAGGTGGCTCTTTTCTTACTAAGCGCGTTCAGTTTCCAGCCAGCCGAAAGAGGGA
TATCAGCTTGAGTGCCAGTGAATATTAAGTAATCATCAAAGTATATGTGTAATTGTTTATACTCTTAGTA
AAGGATGCTCCCTACAAGGTGGCTCTTTTCTTACTAAGCGCGTTCAGTTTCCAGCCAGCCGAAAGAGGGA
TATCAGACCTGCACTCTTGAGTGCCAGTGAATATTAAGTAATCATCAAAGTATATGTGTAATTGTTTATA
CTCTTAGTAAAGGATGCTCCCTACAAGGTGGCTCTTTTCTTACTAAGCGCGTTCAGTTTCCAGCCAGCCG
AAAGAGGGATATCAGCTTGAGTGCCAGTGAATATTAAGTAATCATCAAAGTATATGTGTAATTGTTTATA
CTCTTAGTAAAGGATGCTCCCTACAAGGTGGCTCTTTTCTTACTAAGCGCGTTCAGTTTCCAGCCAGCCG
AAAGAGGGATATCAGATCTGTCATCTTGAGTGCCAGTGAATATTAAGTAATCATCAAAGTATATGTGTAA
TTGTTTATACTCTTAGTAAAGGATGCTCCCTACAAGGTGGCTCTTTTCTTACTAAGCGCGTTCAGTTTCC
AGCCAGCCGAAAGAGGGATATCAGTATATAAGAAAGCCATTCGGGGGATGAAAAGCTGACAAGAGAATAA
CGAGGACCAGTTTTTATTTGTTGTCTAGCAAGAATTATACACGCACACATACACGAGAGTCTACGATATC
TTTAAATAACACATCAATAATCTGTCATAAAACAATGTCTAAAGGTGAAGAATTATTCACTGGTGTTGTC
CCAATTTTGGTTGAATTAGATGGTGATGTTAATGGTCACAAATTTTCTGTCTCCGGTGAAGGTGAAGGTG
ATGCTACTTACGGTAAATTGACCTTAAAATTTATTTGTACTACTGGTAAATTGCCAGTTCCATGGCCAAC
CTTAGTCACTACTTTCGGTTATGGTGTTCAATGTTTTGCGAGATACCCAGATCATATGAAACAACATGAC
TTTTTCAAGTCTGCCATGCCAGAAGGTTATGTTCAAGAAAGAACTATTTTTTTCAAAGATGACGGTAACT
ACAAGACCAGAGCTGAAGTCAAGTTTGAAGGTGATACCTTAGTTAATAGAATCGAATTAAAAGGTATTGA
TTTTAAAGAAGATGGTAACATTTTAGGTCACAAATTGGAATACAACTATAACTCTCACAATGTTTACATC
ATGGCTGACAAACAAAAGAATGGTATCAAAGTTAACTTCAAAATTAGACACAACATTGAAGATGGTTCTG
TTCAATTAGCTGACCATTATCAACAAAATACTCCAATTGGTGATGGTCCAGTCTTGTTACCAGACAACCA
TTACTTATCCACTCAATCTGCCTTATCCAAAGATCCAAACGAAAAGAGAGACCACATGGTCTTGTTAGAA
TTTGTTACTGCTGCTGGTATTACCCATGGTATGGATGAATTGTACAAATAAATCGCGTGCATTCATCCGC
TCTAACCGAAAAGGAAGGAGTTAGACAACCTGAAGTCTAGGTCCCTATTTATTTTTTTATAGTTATGTTA
GTATTAAGAACGTTATTTATATTTCAAATTTTTCTTTTTTTTCTGTACAGACGCGTGTACGCATGTAACA
TTATACTGAAAACCTTGCTTGAGAAGAGCTCGAGAACAGCCCCCTAAAACACGGTAATGAAGAAGAAGAA
CTCATGAAAATGTTGGAAATTGATGGTAATGATCCGAACTTGGGGAACCTTGATAAGGAATTAACCGACG
GTTGCAAACAACAATAAGGTATATATATTTATGATAACAGTAAAAAAAAAAAAAAAAAAAAGTAGTTCAT
TATCCTAGAGCATAACTAAGTATAACACTTTAAAAAATGAAAAAAAAAAGTGGTAGATTGGGCTACGTAA
ATTCGAAGCTTTATCTGTGTCCCAACTTAGATGGCAAATCACAGTATCTAGCCACTGCCACTTCGTGTTG
TTCAACATAAGTCTCTTTATCAGCCTCTTTAATCCTTTCTAATCTTCGGTCGACGTAGTAAACACCTGGC
ATCTTTAGGTTTTTGGCTGGCTTTTTAGAACGATAAGTGGTTTTCAAATTGCAGATTAGATGCCCTCCAC
CAACCAGTTTAAGGGCCATGTCAGCTCTGCCTTCTAGGCCACCATCAGCAGGGTACAGGGTTTCGGTTGA
CGCTTCCCAGCCTAATGTCTTTTTCTGCATAACTGGACCATTAGAAGGGAAATTGACGCCTCTAATCTTG
ACATTGTAGATTAAACACCCATCTTGAAGTGATGTGTCTTGAGTGGCTGTCAATACACCTCCATCCTCGT
ACGTTGTTACTCTTTCCCATGTAAAACCCTCTGGAAAACTCTGTTTGAAAAAGTCTGGTATACCTTGAGT
ATGGTTTATGAATGTCTTGCTCCCATACATGAATGATGTTGCCAAGATATCAAATGCAAAAGGTAATGGT
CCACCTTCTACAGCTTTAATTCTCATAGTTTGAGTTCCTTCGTAAGGTTTGCCTTCACCCTCGGATGTAC
ACTTAAAATGATGATTGTTCACAGTACCTTCCATGTAAAGTTTCATGTGCATGTTTTCCTTGATGAGTTC
AGAAACCATGTTTAGTTAATTATAGTTCGTTGACCGTATATTCTAAAAACAAGTACTCCTTAAAAAAAAA
CCTTGAAGGGAATAAACAAGTAGAATAGATAGAGAGAAAAATAGAAAATGCAAGAGAATTTATATATTAG
AAAGAGAGAAAGAAAAATGGAAAAAAAAAAATAGGAAAAGCCAGAAATAGCACTAGAAGGAGCGACACCA
GAAAAGAAGGTGATGGAACCAATTTAGCTATATATAGTTAACTACCGGCTCGATCATCTCTGCCTCCAGC
ATAGTCGAAGAAGAATTTTTTTTTTCTTGAGGCTTCTGTCAGCAACTCGTATTTTTTCTTTCTTTTTTGG
TGAGCCTAAAAAGTTCCCACGTTCTCTTGTACGACGCCGTCACAAACAACCTTATGGGTAATTTGTCGCG
GTCTGGGTGTATAAATGTGTGGGTGCAACATGAATGTACGGAGGTAGTTTGCTGATTGGCGGTCTATAGA
TACCTTGGTTATGGCGCCCTCACAGCCGGCAGGGGAAGCGCCTACGCTTGACATCTACTATATGTAAGTA
TACGGCCCCATATATCTCGAGCTCCAGCTTTTGTTCCCTTTAGTGAGGGTTAATTGCGCGCTTGGCGTAA
TCATGGTCATAGCTGTTTCCTGTGTGAAATTGTTATCCGCTCACAATTCCACACAACATACGAGCCGGAA
GCATAAAGTGTAAAGCCTGGGGTGCCTAATGAGTGAGCTAACTCACATTAATTGCGTTGCGCTCACTGCC
CGCTTTCCAGTCGGGAAACCTGTCGTGCCAGCTGCATTAATGAATCGGCCAACGCGCGGGGAGAGGCGGT
TTGCGTATTGGGCGCTCTTCCGCTTCCTCGCTCACTGACTCGCTGCGCTCGGTCGTTCGGCTGCGGCGAG
CGGTATCAGCTCACTCAAAGGCGGTAATACGGTTATCCACAGAATCAGGGGATAACGCAGGAAAGAACAT
GTGAGCAAAAGGCCAGCAAAAGGCCAGGAACCGTAAAAAGGCCGCGTTGCTGGCGTTTTTCCATAGGCTC
CGCCCCCCTGACGAGCATCACAAAAATCGACGCTCAAGTCAGAGGTGGCGAAACCCGACAGGACTATAAA
GATACCAGGCGTTTCCCCCTGGAAGCTCCCTCGTGCGCTCTCCTGTTCCGACCCTGCCGCTTACCGGATA
CCTGTCCGCCTTTCTCCCTTCGGGAAGCGTGGCGCTTTCTCATAGCTCACGCTGTAGGTATCTCAGTTCG
GTGTAGGTCGTTCGCTCCAAGCTGGGCTGTGTGCACGAACCCCCCGTTCAGCCCGACCGCTGCGCCTTAT
CCGGTAACTATCGTCTTGAGTCCAACCCGGTAAGACACGACTTATCGCCACTGGCAGCAGCCACTGGTAA
CAGGATTAGCAGAGCGAGGTATGTAGGCGGTGCTACAGAGTTCTTGAAGTGGTGGCCTAACTACGGCTAC
ACTAGAAGAACAGTATTTGGTATCTGCGCTCTGCTGAAGCCAGTTACCTTCGGAAAAAGAGTTGGTAGCT
CTTGATCCGGCAAACAAACCACCGCTGGTAGCGGTGGTTTTTTTGTTTGCAAGCAGCAGATTACGCGCAG
AAAAAAAGGATCTCAAGAAGATCCTTTGATCTTTTCTACGGGGTCTGACGCTCAGTGGAACGAAAACTCA
CGTTAAGGGATTTTGGTCATGAGATTATCAAAAAGGATCTTCACCTAGATCCTTTTAAATTAAAAATGAA
GTTTTAAATCAATCTAAAGTATATATGAGTAAACTTGGTCTGACAGTTACCAATGCTTAATCAGTGAGGC
ACCTATCTCAGCGATCTGTCTATTTCGTTCATCCATAGTTGCCTGACTCCCCGTCGTGTAGATAACTACG
ATACGGGAGGGCTTACCATCTGGCCCCAGTGCTGCAATGATACCGCGAGACCCACGCTCACCGGCTCCAG
ATTTATCAGCAATAAACCAGCCAGCCGGAAGGGCCGAGCGCAGAAGTGGTCCTGCAACTTTATCCGCCTC
CATCCAGTCTATTAATTGTTGCCGGGAAGCTAGAGTAAGTAGTTCGCCAGTTAATAGTTTGCGCAACGTT
GTTGCCATTGCTACAGGCATCGTGGTGTCACGCTCGTCGTTTGGTATGGCTTCATTCAGCTCCGGTTCCC
AACGATCAAGGCGAGTTACATGATCCCCCATGTTGTGCAAAAAAGCGGTTAGCTCCTTCGGTCCTCCGAT
CGTTGTCAGAAGTAAGTTGGCCGCAGTGTTATCACTCATGGTTATGGCAGCACTGCATAATTCTCTTACT
GTCATGCCATCCGTAAGATGCTTTTCTGTGACTGGTGAGTACTCAACCAAGTCATTCTGAGAATAGTGTA
TGCGGCGACCGAGTTGCTCTTGCCCGGCGTCAATACGGGATAATACCGCGCCACATAGCAGAACTTTAAA
AGTGCTCATCATTGGAAAACGTTCTTCGGGGCGAAAACTCTCAAGGATCTTACCGCTGTTGAGATCCAGT
TCGATGTAACCCACTCGTGCACCCAACTGATCTTCAGCATCTTTTACTTTCACCAGCGTTTCTGGGTGAG
CAAAAACAGGAAGGCAAAATGCCGCAAAAAAGGGAATAAGGGCGACACGGAAATGTTGAATACTCATACT
CTTCCTTTTTCAATATTATTGAAGCATTTATCAGGGTTATTGTCTCATGAGCGGATACATATTTGAATGT
ATTTAGAAAAATAAACAAATAGGGGTTCCGCGCACATTTCCCCGAAAAGTGCCACCTGGGTCCTTTTCAT
CACGTGCTATAAAAATAATTATAATTTAAATTTTTTAATATAAATATATAAATTAAAAATAGAAAGTAAA
AAAAGAAATTAAAGAAAAAATAGTTTTTGTTTTCCGAAGATGTAAAAGACTCTAGGGGGATCGCCAACAA
ATACTACCTTTTATCTTGCTCTTCCTGCTCTCAGGTATTAATGCCGAATTGTTTCATCTTGTCTGTGTAG
AAGACCACACACGAAAATCCTGTGATTTTACATTTTACTTATCGTTAATCGAATGTATATCTATTTAATC
TGCTTTTCTTGTCTAATAAATATATATGTAAAGTACGCTTTTTGTTGAAATTTTTTAAACCTTTGTTTAT
TTTTTTTTCTTCATTCCGTAACTCTTCTACCTTCTTTATTTACTTTCTAAAATCCAAATACAAAACATAA
AAATAAATAAACACAGAGTAAATTCCCAAATTATTCCATCATTAAAAGATACGAGGCGCGTGTAAGTTAC
AGGCAAGCGATCCGTCTAAGAAACCATTATTATCATGACATTAACCTATAAAAATAGGCGTATCACGAGG
CCCTTTCGTCTCGCGCGTTTCGGTGATGACGGTGAAAACCTCTGACACATGCAGCTCCCGGAGACGGTCA
CAGCTTGTCTGTAAGCGGATGCCGGGAGCAGACAAGCCCGTCAGGGCGCGTCAGCGGGTGTTGGCGGGTG
TCGGGGCTGGCTTAACTATGCGGCATCAGAGCAGATTGTACTGAGAGTGCACCATACCACCTTTTCAAT
